Addgene plasmid #53344: GP1BAm-bio-His
Purpose: Expresses full-length Platelet glycoprotein Ib alpha chain precursor monomer ectodomain in mammalian cells. C-terminal rat Cd4d3+4 tag, biotinylation sequence and His tag.
Depositing lab: Gavin Wright. Depositing organization: Wellcome Sanger Institute. Publication: A human platelet receptor protein microarray identifies FcepsilonR1alpha as an activating PEAR1 ligand. Sun Y, Vandenbriele C, Kauskot A, Verhamme P, Hoylaerts MF, Wright GJ. Mol Cell Proteomics. 2015 Feb 23. pii: mcp.M114.046946. 10.1074/mcp.M114.046946 PubMed 25713122.
Backbone
  Vector backbone: pTT3
  Backbone manufacturer: Yves Durocher, NRC
  Backbone size w/o insert (bp): 6618
  Total vector size (bp): 8129
  Modifications to backbone: Rat CD4 d3+4, enzymatic biotinylation sequence, linker and His tag (CD4d3+4-BioLHis).
  Vector type: Mammalian Expression
Growth in bacteria
  Bacterial resistance: Ampicillin, 100 μg/mL
  Growth temperature: 37°C
  Growth strain: Top10
  Copy number: High Copy
Gene/Insert
  Gene/Insert name: P07359 (alt name: Platelet glycoprotein Ib alpha chain precursor monomer)
  Species: H. sapiens (human)
  Insert size (bp): 1511
  Entrez Gene: GP1BA (a.k.a. BDPLT1, BDPLT3, BSS, CD42B, CD42b-alpha, DBPLT3, GP1B, GPIbA, GPIbalpha, VWDP)
  Promoter: CMV
  Tag / fusion protein: rat CD4 d3+4 (C terminal on backbone); enzymatic biotinylation sequence (C terminal on backbone); His tag (C terminal on backbone)
  Cloning method: Restriction Enzyme; 5′ cloning site NotI (not destroyed); 3′ cloning site AscI (not destroyed)
  Sequencing primers: 5′ CMV-fwd
Resource information
  A portion of this plasmid was derived from a plasmid made by: Insert was chemically synthesised.
Terms and licenses: Academic/Nonprofit Terms; Industry Terms: Not Available to Industry
Depositor comments: Article ref 75
How to cite: GP1BAm-bio-His was a gift from Gavin Wright (Addgene plasmid # 53344 ; http://n2t.net/addgene:53344 ; RRID:Addgene_53344)
