[The description below was written by a language model from this plasmid's Addgene catalogue record and the feature table of its GenBank file.]
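Description:
GP1BAm-bio-His is an 8.1 kb mammalian expression plasmid built on the pTT3 backbone, designed to produce the extracellular region of human platelet glycoprotein Ib alpha (GP1BA) as a soluble, tagged recombinant protein. It is maintained in E. coli through a high-copy ColE1/pUC-type origin and selected with ampicillin via the bla gene. Remnants of a lac promoter/operator region and standard sequencing primer sites are also annotated in the backbone.

The roughly 1.5 kb insert was chemically synthesised and cloned between NotI and AscI sites, both of which are retained, so the ectodomain is joined in frame to a C-terminal cassette carried by the modified backbone. That cassette comprises rat CD4 domains 3 and 4, a peptide substrate for enzymatic biotinylation, a linker and a 6xHis tag. Transcription is driven by the human CMV immediate-early enhancer and promoter. A primer site annotated as lying in a synthetic intron sits downstream of the promoter, followed by a Kozak consensus just ahead of the coding region, and the transcript ends at a rabbit beta-globin polyadenylation signal. The feature table does not annotate the GP1BA or CD4 coding sequences themselves; only the His tag is marked. The open reading frame evidently spans the numbering origin of the circular map.

In this arrangement the His tag allows affinity purification, while the biotinylation sequence allows capture of the monomeric ectodomain on streptavidin-coated surfaces. The associated publication describes a human platelet receptor protein microarray used to screen for extracellular receptor–ligand interactions, which is the intended setting for this construct.
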