LOCUS       Exported 8129 bp ds-DNA circular SYN 13-MAY-2021
DEFINITION  Expresses full-length Platelet glycoprotein Ib alpha chain precursor
            monomer ectodomain in mammalian cells. C-terminal rat Cd4d3+4 tag,
            biotinylation sequence and His tag..
ACCESSION   .
VERSION     .
KEYWORDS    GP1BAm-bio-His
SOURCE      synthetic DNA construct
  ORGANISM  synthetic DNA construct
REFERENCE   1 (bases 1 to 8129)
  AUTHORS   Sun Y, Vandenbriele C, Kauskot A, Verhamme P, Hoylaerts MF, Wright
            GJ
  TITLE     A human platelet receptor protein microarray identifies
            FcepsilonR1alpha as an activating PEAR1 ligand.
  JOURNAL   Mol Cell Proteomics. 2015 Feb 23. pii: mcp.M114.046946.
  PUBMED    25713122
REFERENCE   2 (bases 1 to 8129)
  AUTHORS   .
  TITLE     Direct Submission
  JOURNAL   Exported May 13, 2021 from SnapGene Server 1.1.58
            http://www.snapgene.com
FEATURES             Location/Qualifiers
     source          1..8129
                     /organism="synthetic DNA construct"
                     /mol_type="other DNA"
     CDS             644..661
                     /codon_start=1
                     /product="6xHis affinity tag"
                     /label=6xHis
                     /translation="HHHHHH"
     polyA_signal    713..768
                     /label=-beta-globin poly(A) signal
                     /note="rabbit beta-globin polyadenylation signal (Gil and
                     Proudfoot, 1987)"
     primer_bind     complement(767..786)
                     /label=rbglobpA-R
                     /note="Rabbit beta-globin polyA, reverse primer. Also
                     called rb-glob-pA-term-R"
     primer_bind     complement(3004..3022)
                     /label=pBRforEco
                     /note="pBR322 vectors, upsteam of EcoRI site, forward
                     primer"
     promoter        3090..3194
                     /gene="bla"
                     /label=AmpR promoter
     CDS             3195..4055
                     /codon_start=1
                     /gene="bla"
                     /product="beta-lactamase"
                     /label=AmpR
                     /note="confers resistance to ampicillin, carbenicillin, and
                     related antibiotics"
                     /translation="MSIQHFRVALIPFFAAFCLPVFAHPETLVKVKDAEDQLGARVGYI
                     ELDLNSGKILESFRPEERFPMMSTFKVLLCGAVLSRVDAGQEQLGRRIHYSQNDLVEYS
                     PVTEKHLTDGMTVRELCSAAITMSDNTAANLLLTTIGGPKELTAFLHNMGDHVTRLDRW
                     EPELNEAIPNDERDTTMPAAMATTLRKLLTGELLTLASRQQLIDWMEADKVAGPLLRSA
                     LPAGWFIADKSGAGERGSRGIIAALGPDGKPSRIVVIYTTGSQATMDERNRQIAEIGAS
                     LIKHW"
     primer_bind     complement(3413..3432)
                     /label=Amp-R
                     /note="Ampicillin resistance gene, reverse primer"
     rep_origin      4226..4814
                     /direction=RIGHT
                     /label=ori
                     /note="high-copy-number ColE1/pMB1/pBR322/pUC origin of
                     replication"
     primer_bind     4715..4734
                     /label=pBR322ori-F
                     /note="pBR322 origin, forward primer"
     primer_bind     4968..4985
                     /label=L4440
                     /note="L4440 vector, forward primer"
     protein_bind    5102..5123
                     /label=CAP binding site
                     /bound_moiety="E. coli catabolite activator protein"
                     /note="CAP binding activates transcription in the presence
                     of cAMP."
     promoter        5138..5168
                     /label=lac promoter
                     /note="promoter for the E. coli lac operon"
     protein_bind    5176..5192
                     /label=lac operator
                     /bound_moiety="lac repressor encoded by lacI"
                     /note="The lac repressor binds to the lac operator to
                     inhibit transcription in E. coli. This inhibition can be
                     relieved by adding lactose or
                     isopropyl-beta-D-thiogalactopyranoside (IPTG)."
     primer_bind     5181..5203
                     /label=M13/pUC Reverse
                     /note="In lacZ gene"
     primer_bind     5200..5216
                     /label=M13 rev
                     /note="common sequencing primer, one of multiple similar
                     variants"
     primer_bind     5200..5216
                     /label=M13 Reverse
                     /note="In lacZ gene. Also called M13-rev"
     enhancer        5487..5866
                     /label=CMV enhancer
                     /note="human cytomegalovirus immediate early enhancer"
     promoter        5867..6070
                     /label=CMV promoter
                     /note="human cytomegalovirus (CMV) immediate early
                     promoter"
     primer_bind     6021..6041
                     /label=CMV-F
                     /note="Human CMV immediate early promoter, forward primer"
     primer_bind     6067..6091
                     /label=LNCX
                     /note="Human CMV promoter, forward primer"
     primer_bind     6572..6591
                     /label=pMT2-F
                     /note="Synthetic intron, forward primer"
     regulatory      6625..6634
                     /regulatory_class="other"
                     /note="vertebrate consensus sequence for strong initiation
                     of translation (Kozak, 1987)"
ORIGIN
        1 gtcgacctcc atcacggcct ataagagtga gggggagtca gcggagttct ccttcccact
       61 caaccttgga gaggaaagcc tgcagggaga gttgagatgg aaggcagaga aggctccttc
      121 ttcccagtcc tggatcacct tctccctaaa gaaccaaaag gtgtctgtgc agaagtctac
      181 tagcaacccc aagttccagc tgtccgaaac gctcccactc acccttcaga taccccaggt
      241 ctcccttcag tttgctggtt ctggcaacct gaccctgact ctggacagag ggatactgta
      301 tcaggaagtg aacctggtgg tgatgaaagt gactcagccc gacagcaaca ctttgacctg
      361 tgaggtgatg ggacccacct cacccaagat gagactgatc ttgaagcagg agaatcagga
      421 ggccagggtc tccaggcagg agaaagtgat tcaagtgcag gcccctgaag caggggtgtg
      481 gcaatgtcta ctgagtgaag gtgaagaggt caagatggac tccaagatcc aggttttatc
      541 caaagggttg aattccggca gcctgcacca catcctggac gcccagaaga tgctgtggaa
      601 ccacagggac aggaacctgc ctcctctggc ccctctgggc ccccaccacc atcaccacca
      661 ttgagtctag acacgtgatt aattaaggat cccccgacct cgacctctgg ctaataaagg
      721 aaatttattt tcattgcaat agtgtgttgg aattttttgt gtctctcact cggaaggaca
      781 tatgggaggg caaatcattt ggtcgagatc cctcggagat ctctagctag aggatcgatc
      841 cccgccccgg acgaactaaa cctgactacg acatctctgc cccttcttcg cggggcagtg
      901 catgtaatcc cttcagttgg ttggtacaac ttgccaactg ggccctgttc cacatgtgac
      961 acgggggggg accaaacaca aaggggttct ctgactgtag ttgacatcct tataaatgga
     1021 tgtgcacatt tgccaacact gagtggcttt catcctggag cagactttgc agtctgtgga
     1081 ctgcaacaca acattgcctt tatgtgtaac tcttggctga agctcttaca ccaatgctgg
     1141 gggacatgta cctcccaggg gcccaggaag actacgggag gctacaccaa cgtcaatcag
     1201 aggggcctgt gtagctaccg ataagcggac cctcaagagg gcattagcaa tagtgtttat
     1261 aaggccccct tgttaaccct aaacgggtag catatgcttc ccgggtagta gtatatacta
     1321 tccagactaa ccctaattca atagcatatg ttacccaacg ggaagcatat gctatcgaat
     1381 tagggttagt aaaagggtcc taaggaacag cgatatctcc caccccatga gctgtcacgg
     1441 ttttatttac atggggtcag gattccacga gggtagtgaa ccattttagt cacaagggca
     1501 gtggctgaag atcaaggagc gggcagtgaa ctctcctgaa tcttcgcctg cttcttcatt
     1561 ctccttcgtt tagctaatag aataactgct gagttgtgaa cagtaaggtg tatgtgaggt
     1621 gctcgaaaac aaggtttcag gtgacgcccc cagaataaaa tttggacggg gggttcagtg
     1681 gtggcattgt gctatgacac caatataacc ctcacaaacc ccttgggcaa taaatactag
     1741 tgtaggaatg aaacattctg aatatcttta acaatagaaa tccatggggt ggggacaagc
     1801 cgtaaagact ggatgtccat ctcacacgaa tttatggcta tgggcaacac ataatcctag
     1861 tgcaatatga tactggggtt attaagatgt gtcccaggca gggaccaaga caggtgaacc
     1921 atgttgttac actctatttg taacaagggg aaagagagtg gacgccgaca gcagcggact
     1981 ccactggttg tctctaacac ccccgaaaat taaacggggc tccacgccaa tggggcccat
     2041 aaacaaagac aagtggccac tctttttttt gaaattgtgg agtgggggca cgcgtcagcc
     2101 cccacacgcc gccctgcggt tttggactgt aaaataaggg tgtaataact tggctgattg
     2161 taaccccgct aaccactgcg gtcaaaccac ttgcccacaa aaccactaat ggcaccccgg
     2221 ggaatacctg cataagtagg tgggcgggcc aagatagggg cgcgattgct gcgatctgga
     2281 ggacaaatta cacacacttg cgcctgagcg ccaagcacag ggttgttggt cctcatattc
     2341 acgaggtcgc tgagagcacg gtgggctaat gttgccatgg gtagcatata ctacccaaat
     2401 atctggatag catatgctat cctaatctat atctgggtag cataggctat cctaatctat
     2461 atctgggtag catatgctat cctaatctat atctgggtag tatatgctat cctaatttat
     2521 atctgggtag cataggctat cctaatctat atctgggtag catatgctat cctaatctat
     2581 atctgggtag tatatgctat cctaatctgt atccgggtag catatgctat cctaatagag
     2641 attagggtag tatatgctat cctaatttat atctgggtag catatactac ccaaatatct
     2701 ggatagcata tgctatccta atctatatct gggtagcata tgctatccta atctatatct
     2761 gggtagcata ggctatccta atctatatct gggtagcata tgctatccta atctatatct
     2821 gggtagtata tgctatccta atttatatct gggtagcata ggctatccta atctatatct
     2881 gggtagcata tgctatccta atctatatct gggtagtata tgctatccta atctgtatcc
     2941 gggtagcata tgctatcctc atgataagct gtcaaacatg agaattttct tgaagacgaa
     3001 agggcctcgt gatacgccta tttttatagg ttaatgtcat gataataatg gtttcttaga
     3061 cgtcaggtgg cacttttcgg ggaaatgtgc gcggaacccc tatttgttta tttttctaaa
     3121 tacattcaaa tatgtatccg ctcatgagac aataaccctg ataaatgctt caataatatt
     3181 gaaaaaggaa gagtatgagt attcaacatt tccgtgtcgc ccttattccc ttttttgcgg
     3241 cattttgcct tcctgttttt gctcacccag aaacgctggt gaaagtaaaa gatgctgaag
     3301 atcagttggg tgcacgagtg ggttacatcg aactggatct caacagcggt aagatccttg
     3361 agagttttcg ccccgaagaa cgttttccaa tgatgagcac ttttaaagtt ctgctatgtg
     3421 gcgcggtatt atcccgtgtt gacgccgggc aagagcaact cggtcgccgc atacactatt
     3481 ctcagaatga cttggttgag tactcaccag tcacagaaaa gcatcttacg gatggcatga
     3541 cagtaagaga attatgcagt gctgccataa ccatgagtga taacactgcg gccaacttac
     3601 ttctgacaac gatcggagga ccgaaggagc taaccgcttt tttgcacaac atgggggatc
     3661 atgtaactcg ccttgatcgt tgggaaccgg agctgaatga agccatacca aacgacgagc
     3721 gtgacaccac gatgcctgca gcaatggcaa caacgttgcg caaactatta actggcgaac
     3781 tacttactct agcttcccgg caacaattaa tagactggat ggaggcggat aaagttgcag
     3841 gaccacttct gcgctcggcc cttccggctg gctggtttat tgctgataaa tctggagccg
     3901 gtgagcgtgg gtctcgcggt atcattgcag cactggggcc agatggtaag ccctcccgta
     3961 tcgtagttat ctacacgacg gggagtcagg caactatgga tgaacgaaat agacagatcg
     4021 ctgagatagg tgcctcactg attaagcatt ggtaactgtc agaccaagtt tactcatata
     4081 tactttagat tgatttaaaa cttcattttt aatttaaaag gatctaggtg aagatccttt
     4141 ttgataatct catgaccaaa atcccttaac gtgagttttc gttccactga gcgtcagacc
     4201 ccgtagaaaa gatcaaagga tcttcttgag atcctttttt tctgcgcgta atctgctgct
     4261 tgcaaacaaa aaaaccaccg ctaccagcgg tggtttgttt gccggatcaa gagctaccaa
     4321 ctctttttcc gaaggtaact ggcttcagca gagcgcagat accaaatact gttcttctag
     4381 tgtagccgta gttaggccac cacttcaaga actctgtagc accgcctaca tacctcgctc
     4441 tgctaatcct gttaccagtg gctgctgcca gtggcgataa gtcgtgtctt accgggttgg
     4501 actcaagacg atagttaccg gataaggcgc agcggtcggg ctgaacgggg ggttcgtgca
     4561 cacagcccag cttggagcga acgacctaca ccgaactgag atacctacag cgtgagctat
     4621 gagaaagcgc cacgcttccc gaagggagaa aggcggacag gtatccggta agcggcaggg
     4681 tcggaacagg agagcgcacg agggagcttc cagggggaaa cgcctggtat ctttatagtc
     4741 ctgtcgggtt tcgccacctc tgacttgagc gtcgattttt gtgatgctcg tcaggggggc
     4801 ggagcctatg gaaaaacgcc agcaacgcgg cctttttacg gttcctggcc ttttgctggc
     4861 cttttgctca catgttcttt cctgcgttat cccctgattc tgtggataac cgtattaccg
     4921 cctttgagtg agctgatacc gctcgccgca gccgaacgac cgagcgcagc gagtcagtga
     4981 gcgaggaagc ggaagagcgc ccaatacgca aaccgcctct ccccgcgcgt tggccgattc
     5041 attaatgcag ctggcacgac aggtttcccg actggaaagc gggcagtgag cgcaacgcaa
     5101 ttaatgtgag ttagctcact cattaggcac cccaggcttt acactttatg cttccggctc
     5161 gtatgttgtg tggaattgtg agcggataac aatttcacac aggaaacagc tatgaccatg
     5221 attacgccaa gctctagcta gaggtcgacc aattctcatg tttgacagct tatcatcgca
     5281 gatccgggca acgttgttgc cattgctgca ggcgcagaac tggtaggtat ggaagatcta
     5341 tacattgaat caatattggc aattagccat attagtcatt ggttatatag cataaatcaa
     5401 tattggctat tggccattgc atacgttgta tctatatcat aatatgtaca tttatattgg
     5461 ctcatgtcca atatgaccgc catgttgaca ttgattattg actagttatt aatagtaatc
     5521 aattacgggg tcattagttc atagcccata tatggagttc cgcgttacat aacttacggt
     5581 aaatggcccg cctggctgac cgcccaacga cccccgccca ttgacgtcaa taatgacgta
     5641 tgttcccata gtaacgccaa tagggacttt ccattgacgt caatgggtgg agtatttacg
     5701 gtaaactgcc cacttggcag tacatcaagt gtatcatatg ccaagtccgc cccctattga
     5761 cgtcaatgac ggtaaatggc ccgcctggca ttatgcccag tacatgacct tacgggactt
     5821 tcctacttgg cagtacatct acgtattagt catcgctatt accatggtga tgcggttttg
     5881 gcagtacacc aatgggcgtg gatagcggtt tgactcacgg ggatttccaa gtctccaccc
     5941 cattgacgtc aatgggagtt tgttttggca ccaaaatcaa cgggactttc caaaatgtcg
     6001 taataacccc gccccgttga cgcaaatggg cggtaggcgt gtacggtggg aggtctatat
     6061 aagcagagct cgtttagtga accgtcagat cctcactctc ttccgcatcg ctgtctgcga
     6121 gggccagctg ttgggctcgc ggttgaggac aaactcttcg cggtctttcc agtactcttg
     6181 gatcggaaac ccgtcggcct ccgaacggta ctccgccacc gagggacctg agcgagtccg
     6241 catcgaccgg atcggaaaac ctctcgagaa aggcgtctaa ccagtcacag tcgcaaggta
     6301 ggctgagcac cgtggcgggc ggcagcgggt ggcggtcggg gttgtttctg gcggaggtgc
     6361 tgctgatgat gtaattaaag taggcggtct tgagacggcg gatggtcgag gtgaggtgtg
     6421 gcaggcttga gatccagctg ttggggtgag tactccctct caaaagcggg cattacttct
     6481 gcgctaagat tgtcagtttc caaaaacgag gaggatttga tattcacctg gcccgatctg
     6541 gccatacact tgagtgacaa tgacatccac tttgcctttc tctccacagg tgtccactcc
     6601 caggtccaag tttaaactgc ggccgccacc atgggactgc tgctgctcct cctgctcctg
     6661 cctagccctc tgcacccaca tcctatctgc gaggtgtcca aagtcgccag ccacctggaa
     6721 gtgaactgcg acaagcggaa cctgaccgcc ctgccccccg atctgcccaa ggacaccacc
     6781 atcctgcacc tgagcgagaa tctgctgtac accttcagcc tggccacact gatgccctac
     6841 acccggctga cccagctgaa cctggacaga tgcgagctga ccaagctcca ggtggacggc
     6901 acactccctg tgctgggcac cctggacctg agccacaacc agctgcagag cctgccactg
     6961 ctgggacaga cactgcctgc cctgaccgtg ctggacgtgt ccttcaacag actgacctct
     7021 ctgcctctgg gagccctgag aggcctgggc gagctgcagg aactgtacct gaagggcaac
     7081 gagctgaaaa ccctgccccc tggcctgctg acccccaccc ccaagctgga aaagctgtcc
     7141 ctggccaaca acaatctgac cgagctgcct gccggcctgc tgaacggcct ggaaaacctg
     7201 gacaccctgc tgctgcagga aaacagcctg tacaccatcc ccaagggctt tttcggcagc
     7261 catctgctgc ccttcgcctt cctgcacggc aacccctggc tgtgcaactg cgagatcctg
     7321 tacttccggc ggtggctgca ggacaacgcc gagaacgtgt acgtgtggaa gcagggcgtg
     7381 gacgtgaagg ccatgaccag caacgtggcc agcgtgcagt gcgacaacag cgacaagttc
     7441 cccgtgtaca agtaccccgg caagggctgt cctaccctgg gcgacgaggg cgacaccgac
     7501 ctgtacgact actaccccga agaggacacc gagggcgata aagtgcgggc cacccggacc
     7561 gtggtcaagt tccccaccaa ggcccacacc accccctggg gcctgttcta cagctggtcc
     7621 accgccagcc tggacagcca gatgcccagc agcctgcacc ctacccagga aagcaccaaa
     7681 gagcagacca ccttcccccc cagatggacc cccaacttca ccctgcacat ggaaagcatc
     7741 accttcagca agactcccaa gagcaccaca gagcctaccc cttctccaac aacctccgag
     7801 cctgtgcccg agccagcccc caacatgacc accctggaac ccacacctag ccccacaaca
     7861 cctgagccta ctagcgaacc agccccttct cctaccaccc ctgagccaac ccccatcccc
     7921 accattgcca cctcccccac aatcctggtg tccgccacct ccctgatcac ccccaagtcc
     7981 acctttctga ccaccaccaa gcccgtgtcc ctgctggaat ccaccaagaa aaccatcccc
     8041 gagctggacc agcctcccaa gctgagaggc gtgctgcagg ggcacctgga aagcagccgg
     8101 aacgacccct ttctgcaccc tggcgcgcc
//
