>Addgene plasmid #53344 | GP1BAm-bio-His | addgene partial sequence | sequence record 94602 | pMT2-F 5'-TTGCCTTTCTCTCCACAGGT-3'
ACTGCGGCCGCCACCATGGGACTGCTGCTGCTCCTCCTGCTCCTGCCTAGCCCTCTGCACCCACATCCTA
TCTGCGAGGTGTCCAAAGTCGCCAGCCACCTGGAAGTGAACTGCGACAAGCGGAACCTGACCGCCCTGCC
CCCCGATCTGCCCAAGGACACCACCATCCTGCACCTGAGCGAGAATCTGCTGTACACCTTCAGCCTGGCC
ACACTGATGCCCTACACCCGGCTGACCCAGCTGAACCTGGACAGATGCGAGCTGACCAAGCTCCAGGTGG
ACGGCACACTCCCTGTGCTGGGCACCCTGGACCTGAGCCACAACCAGCTGCAGAGCCTGCCACTGCTGGG
ACAGACACTGCCTGCCCTGACCGTGCTGGACGTGTCCTTCAACAGACTGACCTCTCTGCCTCTGGGAGCC
CTGAGAGGCCTGGGCGAGCTGCAGGAACTGTACCTGAAGGGCAACGAGCTGAAAACCCTGCCCCCTGGCC
TGCTGACCCCCACCCCCAAGCTGGAAAAGCTGTCCCTGGCCAACAACAATCTGACCGAGCTGCCTGCCGG
CCTGCTGAACGGCCTGGAAAACCTGGACACCCTGCTGCTGCAGGAAAACAGCCTGTACACCATCCCCAAG
GGCTTTTTCGGCAGCCATCTGCTGCCCTTCGCCTTCCTGCACGGCAACCCCTGGCTGTGCAACTGCGAGA
TCCTGTACTTCCGGCGGTGGCTGCAGGACAACGCCGAGAACGTGTACGTGTGGAAGCAGGGCGTGGACGT
G
