>Addgene plasmid #53344 | GP1BAm-bio-His | addgene partial sequence | sequence record 94826 | rb_glob_PA_term-R 5'-CCCATATGTCCTTCCGAGTG-3'
ATAAATTTCCTTTATTAGCCAGAGGTCGAGGTCGGGGGATCCTTAATTAATCACGTGTCTAGACTCAATG
GTGGTGATGGTGGTGGGGGCCCAGAGGGGCCAGAGGAGGCAGGTTCCTGTCCCTGTGGTTCCACAGCATC
TTCTGGGCGTCCAGGATGTGGTGCAGGCTGCCGGAATTCAACCCTTTGGATAAAACCTGGATCTTGGAGT
CCATCTTGACCTCTTCACCTTCACTCAGTAGACATTGCCACACCCCTGCTTCAGGGGCCTGCACTTGAAT
CACTTTCTCCTGCCTGGAGACCCTGGCCTCCTGATTCTCCTGCTTCAAGATCAGTCTCATCTTGGGTGAG
GTGGGTCCCATCACCTCACAGGTCAAAGTGTTGCTGTCGGGCTGAGTCACTTTCATCACCACCAGGTTCA
CTTCCTGATACAGTATCCCTCTGTCCAGAGTCAGGGTCAGGTTGCCAGAACCAGCAAACTGAAGGGAGAC
CTGGGGTATCTGAAGGGTGAGTGGGAGCGTTTCGGACAGCTGGAACTTGGGGTTGCTAGTAGACTTCTGC
ACAGACACCTTTTGGTTCTTTAGGGAGAAGGTGATCCAGGACTGGGAAGAAGGAGCCTTCTCTGCCTTCC
ATCTCAACTCTCCCTGCAGGCTTTCCTCTCCAAGGTTGAGTGGGAAGGAGAACTCCGCTGACTCCCCCTC
ACTCTTATAGGCCGTGATGGAGGTCGACGGCGCGCCAGGGTGCAGAAAGGGGTCGTTCCGGCTGCTTTCC
AGGTGCCCCTGCAGCACGCCTCTCAGCTTGGGAGGCTGGTCCAGCTCGGGGATGGTTTTCTTGGTGGATT
CCAGCA
